Addgene plasmid #107721: pGL3-U6-sgRNA-EGFP
Purpose: (Empty Backbone) For expression of sgRNA from the U6 promoter with EGFP expression simultaneously
Depositing lab: Xingxu Huang. Depositing organization: ShanghaiTech University. Publication: Efficient generation of mouse models of human diseases via ABE- and BE-mediated base editing. Liu Z, Lu Z, Yang G, Huang S, Li G, Feng S, Liu Y, Li J, Yu W, Zhang Y, Chen J, Sun Q, Huang X. Nat Commun. 2018 Jun 14;9(1):2338. doi: 10.1038/s41467-018-04768-7. PubMed 29904106.
Backbone
  Vector backbone: pGL3-U6-sgRNA-PGK-puromycin
  Vector type: CRISPR
Growth in bacteria
  Bacterial resistance: Ampicillin, 100 μg/mL
  Growth temperature: 37°C
  Growth strain: DH5alpha
  Copy number: High Copy
Gene/Insert
  Gene/Insert name: None
Terms and licenses: Academic/Nonprofit Terms; Industry Terms: Not Available to Industry
How to cite: pGL3-U6-sgRNA-EGFP was a gift from Xingxu Huang (Addgene plasmid # 107721 ; http://n2t.net/addgene:107721 ; RRID:Addgene_107721)
