[The description below was written by a language model from this plasmid's Addgene catalogue record and pLannotate feature annotations shown in this document.]
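Description:
pGL3-U6-sgRNA-EGFP is a 4,927 nt empty-backbone CRISPR plasmid for mammalian cells, designed to express a single guide RNA while marking transfected cells with green fluorescence. It derives from pGL3-U6-sgRNA-PGK-puromycin, and judging by the name and feature table, EGFP occupies the position that the puromycin marker held in the parent. In bacteria it is maintained as a high-copy plasmid through a ColE1/pUC-type origin and selected with ampicillin via the β-lactamase gene and its native promoter. An f1 phage origin is also present.

The guide cassette consists of the human U6 RNA polymerase III promoter followed, after a short gap, by the Streptococcus pyogenes Cas9 gRNA scaffold. No spacer is catalogued as an insert, so the user supplies the targeting sequence, presumably in the interval between promoter and scaffold, although the record does not describe the cloning sites. Downstream, a human PGK promoter drives mammalian codon-optimized EGFP, terminated by an SV40 polyadenylation signal. Upstream of the U6 promoter (across the circular junction) lie a synthetic poly(A) signal and an α2-globin transcriptional pause site, elements carried over from the pGL3 backbone that limit read-through transcription into the cassette.

The annotation also finds a cPPT/CTS element and short fragments of Rev, SV40 large T antigen, TcR and lacZα. These appear to be remnants of earlier cloning. No LTRs or packaging signal are annotated, so the plasmid is not a lentiviral transfer vector. No Cas9 or base editor is encoded, so the nuclease must be provided separately. The associated publication concerns generating mouse disease models with adenine and cytosine base editors.
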