Features (pLannotate 1.2.2; 16 found; start..end, strand, type, name):
      1..241     +  promoter       U6 promoter: RNA polymerase III promoter for human U6 snRNA
    272..347     +  misc_RNA       gRNA scaffold: guide RNA scaffold for the Streptococcus pyogenes CRISPR/Cas9 system
    399..516     +  misc_feature   cPPT/CTS: central polypurine tract and central termination sequence of HIV-1
    565..1075    +  promoter       hPGK promoter: human phosphoglycerate kinase 1 promoter
   1084..1803    +  CDS            EGFP: the original enhanced GFP (Yang et al., 1996) mammalian codon-optimized
   1820..1903    +  CDS            large T antigen (fragment): large T antigen from SV40 (simian virus 40)
   1926..2047    +  polyA_signal   SV40 poly(A) signal: SV40 polyadenylation signal
   2048..2179    +  CDS            TcR (fragment): tetracycline efflux protein; tet; confers resistance to tetracycline
   2359..2947    -  rep_origin     ori: high-copy-number ColE1/pMB1/pBR322/pUC origin of replication
   3118..3978    -  CDS            AmpR: β-lactamase; bla; confers resistance to ampicillin, carbenicillin, and related antibiotics
   3979..4083    -  promoter       AmpR promoter: bla
   4110..4538    +  rep_origin     f1 ori (sequence partly withheld): f1 bacteriophage origin of replication; arrow indicates direction of (+) strand synthesis
   4570..4637    -  CDS            lacZα (fragment): LacZα fragment of β-galactosidase; lacZ fragment
   4696..4744    +  polyA_signal   poly(A) signal: synthetic polyadenylation signal
   4758..4849    +  misc_feature   pause site: RNA polymerase II transcriptional pause signal from the human α2 globin gene
   4862..4878    +  CDS            Rev (fragment): human immunodeficiency virus 1 (HIV-1) Rev protein; rev; enhances nuclear export of unspliced and incompletely spliced viral mRNAs
>Addgene plasmid #107721 | pGL3-U6-sgRNA-EGFP | addgene full sequence | sequence record 208561 | Addgene NGS Result
GAGGGCCTATTTCCCATGATTCCTTCATATTTGCATATACGATACAAGGCTGTTAGAGAGATAATTGGAA
TTAATTTGACTGTAAACACAAAGATATTAGTACAAAATACGTGACGTAGAAAGTAATAATTTCTTGGGTA
GTTTGCAGTTTTAAAATTATGTTTTAAAATGGACTATCATATGCTTACCGTAACTTGAAAGTATTTCGAT
TTCTTGGCTTTATATATCTTGTGGAAAGGACGAAACACCGTGAGACCGAGAGAGGGTCTCAGTTTTAGAG
CTAGAAATAGCAAGTTAAAATAAGGCTAGTCCGTTATCAACTTGAAAAAGTGGCACCGAGTCGGTGCTTT
TTTTAAAGAATTCTCGACCTCGAGACAAATGGCAGTATTCATCCACAATTTTAAAAGAAAAGGGGGGATT
GGGGGGTACAGTGCAGGGGAAAGAATAGTAGACATAATAGCAACAGACATACAAACTAAAGAATTACAAA
AACAAATTACAAAAATTCAAAATTTTCGGGTTTATTACAGGGACAGCAGAGATCCACTTTGGCCGCGGCT
CGAGGGGGTTGGGGTTGCGCCTTTTCCAAGGCAGCCCTGGGTTTGCGCAGGGACGCGGCTGCTCTGGGCG
TGGTTCCGGGAAACGCAGCGGCGCCGACCCTGGGACTCGCACATTCTTCACGTCCGTTCGCAGCGTCACC
CGGATCTTCGCCGCTACCCTTGTGGGCCCCCCGGCGACGCTTCCTGCTCCGCCCCTAAGTCGGGAAGGTT
CCTTGCGGTTCGCGGCGTGCCGGACGTGACAAACGGAAGCCGCACGTCTCACTAGTACCCTCGCAGACGG
ACAGCGCCAGGGAGCAATGGCAGCGCGCCGACCGCGATGGGCTGTGGCCAATAGCGGCTGCTCAGCAGGG
CGCGCCGAGAGCAGCGGCCGGGAAGGGGCGGTGCGGGAGGCGGGGTGTGGGGCGGTAGTGTGGGCCCTGT
TCCTGCCCGCGCGGTGTTCCGCATTCTGCAAGCCTCCGGAGCGCACGTCGGCAGTCGGCTCCCTCGTTGA
CCGAATCACCGACCTCTCTCCCCAGGGGGATCCATGGTGAGCAAGGGCGAGGAGCTGTTCACCGGGGTGG
TGCCCATCCTGGTCGAGCTGGACGGCGACGTAAACGGCCACAAGTTCAGCGTGTCCGGCGAGGGCGAGGG
CGATGCCACCTACGGCAAGCTGACCCTGAAGTTCATCTGCACCACCGGCAAGCTGCCCGTGCCCTGGCCC
ACCCTCGTGACCACCCTGACCTACGGCGTGCAGTGCTTCAGCCGCTACCCCGACCACATGAAGCAGCACG
ACTTCTTCAAGTCCGCCATGCCCGAAGGCTACGTCCAGGAGCGCACCATCTTCTTCAAGGACGACGGCAA
CTACAAGACCCGCGCCGAGGTGAAGTTCGAGGGCGACACCCTGGTGAACCGCATCGAGCTGAAGGGCATC
GACTTCAAGGAGGACGGCAACATCCTGGGGCACAAGCTGGAGTACAACTACAACAGCCACAACGTCTATA
TCATGGCCGACAAGCAGAAGAACGGCATCAAGGTGAACTTCAAGATCCGCCACAACATCGAGGACGGCAG
CGTGCAGCTCGCCGACCACTACCAGCAGAACACCCCCATCGGCGACGGCCCCGTGCTGCTGCCCGACAAC
CACTACCTGAGCACCCAGTCCGCCCTGAGCAAAGACCCCAACGAGAAGCGCGATCACATGGTCCTGCTGG
AGTTCGTGACCGCCGCCGGGATCACTCTCGGCATGGACGAGCTGTACAAGTAAAGCGGCCGCGACTCTAG
ATCATAATCAGCCATACCACATTTGTAGAGGTTTTACTTGCTTTAAAAAACCTCCCACACCTCCCCCTGA
ACCTGAAACATAAAATGAATGCAATTGTTGTTGTTAACTTGTTTATTGCAGCTTATAATGGTTACAAATA
AAGCAATAGCATCACAAATTTCACAAATAAAGCATTTTTTTCACTGCATTCTAGTTGTGGTTTGTCCAAA
CTCATCAATGTATCTTAGTCGACCGATGCCCTTGAGAGCCTTCAACCCAGTCAGCTCCTTCCGGTGGGCG
CGGGGCATGACTATCGTCGCCGCACTTATGACTGTCTTCTTTATCATGCAACTCGTAGGACAGGTGCCGG
CAGCGCTCTTCCGCTTCCTCGCTCACTGACTCGCTGCGCTCGGTCGTTCGGCTGCGGCGAGCGGTATCAG
CTCACTCAAAGGCGGTAATACGGTTATCCACAGAATCAGGGGATAACGCAGGAAAGAACATGTGAGCAAA
AGGCCAGCAAAAGGCCAGGAACCGTAAAAAGGCCGCGTTGCTGGCGTTTTTCCATAGGCTCCGCCCCCCT
GACGAGCATCACAAAAATCGACGCTCAAGTCAGAGGTGGCGAAACCCGACAGGACTATAAAGATACCAGG
CGTTTCCCCCTGGAAGCTCCCTCGTGCGCTCTCCTGTTCCGACCCTGCCGCTTACCGGATACCTGTCCGC
CTTTCTCCCTTCGGGAAGCGTGGCGCTTTCTCATAGCTCACGCTGTAGGTATCTCAGTTCGGTGTAGGTC
GTTCGCTCCAAGCTGGGCTGTGTGCACGAACCCCCCGTTCAGCCCGACCGCTGCGCCTTATCCGGTAACT
ATCGTCTTGAGTCCAACCCGGTAAGACACGACTTATCGCCACTGGCAGCAGCCACTGGTAACAGGATTAG
CAGAGCGAGGTATGTAGGCGGTGCTACAGAGTTCTTGAAGTGGTGGCCTAACTACGGCTACACTAGAAGA
ACAGTATTTGGTATCTGCGCTCTGCTGAAGCCAGTTACCTTCGGAAAAAGAGTTGGTAGCTCTTGATCCG
GCAAACAAACCACCGCTGGTAGCGGTGGTTTTTTTGTTTGCAAGCAGCAGATTACGCGCAGAAAAAAAGG
ATCTCAAGAAGATCCTTTGATCTTTTCTACGGGGTCTGACGCTCAGTGGAACGAAAACTCACGTTAAGGG
ATTTTGGTCATGAGATTATCAAAAAGGATCTTCACCTAGATCCTTTTAAATTAAAAATGAAGTTTTAAAT
CAATCTAAAGTATATATGAGTAAACTTGGTCTGACAGTTACCAATGCTTAATCAGTGAGGCACCTATCTC
AGCGATCTGTCTATTTCGTTCATCCATAGTTGCCTGACTCCCCGTCGTGTAGATAACTACGATACGGGAG
GGCTTACCATCTGGCCCCAGTGCTGCAATGATACCGCGGGACCCACGCTCACCGGCTCCAGATTTATCAG
CAATAAACCAGCCAGCCGGAAGGGCCGAGCGCAGAAGTGGTCCTGCAACTTTATCCGCCTCCATCCAGTC
TATTAATTGTTGCCGGGAAGCTAGAGTAAGTAGTTCGCCAGTTAATAGTTTGCGCAACGTTGTTGCCATT
GCTACAGGCATCGTGGTGTCACGCTCGTCGTTTGGTATGGCTTCATTCAGCTCCGGTTCCCAACGATCAA
GGCGAGTTACATGATCCCCCATGTTGTGCAAAAAAGCGGTTAGCTCCTTCGGTCCTCCGATCGTTGTCAG
AAGTAAGTTGGCCGCAGTGTTATCACTCATGGTTATGGCAGCACTGCATAATTCTCTTACTGTCATGCCA
TCCGTAAGATGCTTTTCTGTGACTGGTGAGTACTCAACCAAGTCATTCTGAGAATAGTGTATGCGGCGAC
CGAGTTGCTCTTGCCCGGCGTCAATACGGGATAATACCGCGCCACATAGCAGAACTTTAAAAGTGCTCAT
CATTGGAAAACGTTCTTCGGGGCGAAAACTCTCAAGGATCTTACCGCTGTTGAGATCCAGTTCGATGTAA
CCCACTCGTGCACCCAACTGATCTTCAGCATCTTTTACTTTCACCAGCGTTTCTGGGTGAGCAAAAACAG
GAAGGCAAAATGCCGCAAAAAAGGGAATAAGGGCGACACGGAAATGTTGAATACTCATACTCTTCCTTTT
TCAATATTATTGAAGCATTTATCAGGGTTATTGTCTCATGAGCGGATACATATTTGAATGTATTTAGAAA
AATAAACAAATAGGGGTTCCGCGCACATTTCCCCGAAAAGTGCCACCTG
[124 nt withheld, positions 4110-4233]
C
[91 nt withheld, positions 4235-4325]
A
[49 nt withheld, positions 4327-4375]
CCTTTGACGTTGGAGTCCACGTTCTTT
[37 nt withheld, positions 4403-4439]
ACCCTATCTCGGTCTATTCTTTTGATTTATAAGGGATTTTGCCGATTTCGGCCTATTGGTTAAAAAATGA
GCTGATTTAACAAAAATTTAACGCGAATTTTAACAAAATATTAACGCTTACAATTTGCCATTCGCCATTC
AGGCTGCGCAACTGTTGGGAAGGGCGATCGGTGCGGGCCTCTTCGCTATTACGCCAGCCCAAGCTACCAT
GATAAGTAAGTAATATTAAGGTACGGGAGGTACTTGGAGCGGCCGCAATAAAATATCTTTATTTTCATTA
CATCTGTGTGTTGGTTTTTTGTGTGAATCGATAGTACTAACATACGCTCTCCATCAAAACAAAACGAAAC
AAAACAAACTAGCAAAATAGGCTGTCCCCAGTGCAAGTGCAGGTGCCAGAACATTTCTCTATCGATAGGT
ACCGATTAGTGAACGGATCTCGACGGTATCGATCACGAGACTAGCCTCGAGCGGCCGCCCCCTTCACC
